Addgene plasmid #169588: pVH265-Tier1-OTetO7-PCMVmin2-TS-SEAP
Purpose: Tier-1 vector encoding PTetO7-driven SEAP expression with a suppressor 5'UTR (OTetO7-PCMVmin-2-5'UTRTS-SEAP-pA).
Depositing lab: Martin Fussenegger. Depositing organization: ETH Zurich (Swiss Federal Institute of Technology). Publication: A versatile plasmid architecture for mammalian synthetic biology (VAMSyB). Haellman V, Strittmatter T, Bertschi A, Stucheli P, Fussenegger M. Metab Eng. 2021 Jul;66:41-50. doi: 10.1016/j.ymben.2021.04.003. Epub 2021 Apr 18. PubMed 33857582.
Backbone
  Vector backbone: pMM1 (pcDNA3.1-based)
  Backbone size w/o insert (bp): 4435
  Vector type: Mammalian Expression
  Selectable markers: Neomycin (select with G418)
Growth in bacteria
  Bacterial resistance: Ampicillin, 100 μg/mL
  Growth temperature: 37°C
  Growth strain: DH5alpha
  Copy number: High Copy
Gene/Insert
  Gene/Insert name: tetracycline-controlled SEAP expression (alt name: TetON-SEAP)
  Species: H. sapiens (human)
  Promoter: TetO7-PCMVmin-2
  Cloning method: Restriction Enzyme; 5′ cloning site Unknown (unknown if destroyed)
  Sequencing primers: 5′ AmpStart; 3′ BGH-rev
Terms and licenses: Academic/Nonprofit Terms; Industry Terms: Not Available to Industry
How to cite: pVH265-Tier1-OTetO7-PCMVmin2-TS-SEAP was a gift from Martin Fussenegger (Addgene plasmid # 169588 ; http://n2t.net/addgene:169588 ; RRID:Addgene_169588)
