[The description below was written by a language model from this plasmid's Addgene catalogue record and pLannotate feature annotations shown in this document.]
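Description:
pVH265-Tier1-OTetO7-PCMVmin2-TS-SEAP is a mammalian expression plasmid of about 6.5 kb built on pMM1, a pcDNA3.1-derived backbone, and it belongs to the Tier-1 level of the VAMSyB modular plasmid architecture for mammalian synthetic biology. It is maintained in E. coli through a high-copy ColE1/pUC-type origin and a β-lactamase gene conferring ampicillin resistance. An f1 origin and remnants of the lac promoter/operator region are also present. For selection in mammalian cells, an SV40 early promoter drives a neomycin phosphotransferase gene (G418 resistance), terminated by an SV40 polyadenylation signal. A short ble fragment annotated after neo is presumably residual flanking sequence rather than a functional marker.

The payload is a tetracycline-controlled reporter cassette. A heptameric tet operator array fused to a minimal CMV promoter variant (PCMVmin-2) is annotated by similarity as a TRE3G-type Tet-responsive promoter fragment. It has little activity on its own and is switched on when a tetracycline-dependent transactivator, supplied separately, binds the operators. Downstream lies a 5'UTR described in the record as a suppressor element (TS). The record does not explain its mechanism, and the short HIV-1 LTR-like and T7 promoter annotations fall in this leader region. The coding sequence is SEAP, a secreted form of human placental alkaline phosphatase (annotated as an ALPP fragment), followed by the bGH polyadenylation signal.

Because SEAP accumulates in the culture medium, the construct provides a readily assayed readout of Tet-system activity. It is suited to characterising inducible gene switches and to comparing promoter and 5'UTR variants within the modular vector set.
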