Features (pLannotate 1.2.2; 18 found; start..end, strand, type, name):
    169..185     -  protein_bind   lac operator: The lac repressor binds to the lac operator to inhibit transcription in E. coli. This inhibition can be relieved by adding lactose or isopropyl-β-D-thiogalactopyranoside (IPTG). lac repressor encoded by lacI
    193..223     -  promoter       lac promoter: promoter for the E. coli lac operon
    238..259     -  protein_bind   CAP binding site: CAP binding activates transcription in the presence of cAMP. E. coli catabolite activator protein
    272..364     -  CDS            lacI (fragment): lac repressor; lacI; The lac repressor binds to the lac operator to inhibit transcription in E. coli. This inhibition can be relieved by adding lactose or isopropyl-β-D-thiogalactopyranoside (IPTG).
    547..1135    -  rep_origin     ori: high-copy-number ColE1/pMB1/pBR322/pUC origin of replication
   1306..2166    -  CDS            AmpR: β-lactamase; bla; confers resistance to ampicillin, carbenicillin, and related antibiotics
   2167..2271    -  promoter       AmpR promoter: bla
   2328..2667    -  promoter       TRE3G BI promoter (fragment): 3rd-generation Tet-responsive bidirectional promoter that can be activated by binding of Tet-On® 3G
   2668..2701    +  LTR            5' LTR (truncated) (fragment): truncated 5' long terminal repeat (LTR) from HIV-1
   2717..2735    +  promoter       T7 promoter: promoter for bacteriophage T7 RNA polymerase
   2867..4351    +  CDS            ALPP (fragment): PPB1_HUMAN - Also known as PLAP. Experimental evidence at protein level: Swiss-Prot protein existence level 1. From Homo sapiens (Human).
   4433..4657    +  polyA_signal   bGH poly(A) signal: bovine growth hormone polyadenylation signal
   4661..4682    +  promoter       SV40 promoter (fragment): SV40 enhancer and early promoter
   4703..5131    +  rep_origin     f1 ori (sequence partly withheld): f1 bacteriophage origin of replication; arrow indicates direction of (+) strand synthesis
   5145..5474    +  promoter       SV40 promoter: SV40 enhancer and early promoter
   5541..6332    +  CDS            neo: KKA2_KLEPN - Also known as kan, nptII. Experimental evidence at protein level: Swiss-Prot protein existence level 1. Resistance to kanamycin, neomycin, paromomycin, ribostamycin, butirosin and gentamicin B. From Klebsiella pneumoniae.
   6356..6514    +  CDS            ble (fragment): BLE_KLEPN - Experimental evidence at protein level: Swiss-Prot protein existence level 1. Binding protein with a strong affinity to the bleomycin family of antibiotics. Binds to CL990; an antimitotic-antibiotic compound. From Klebsiella pneumoniae.
   6509..96      +  polyA_signal   SV40 poly(A) signal (across the origin): SV40 polyadenylation signal
>Addgene plasmid #169588 | pVH265-Tier1-OTetO7-PCMVmin2-TS-SEAP | addgene full sequence | sequence record 365011 | Addgene NGS Result
TTACAAATAAAGCAATAGCATCACAAATTTCACAAATAAAGCATTTTTTTCACTGCATTCTAGTTGTGGT
TTGTCCAAACTCATCAATGTATCTTATCATGTCTGTATACCGTCGACCTCTAGCTAGAGCTTGGCGTAAT
CATGGTCATAGCTGTTTCCTGTGTGAAATTGTTATCCGCTCACAATTCCACACAACATACGAGCCGGAAG
CATAAAGTGTAAAGCCTGGGGTGCCTAATGAGTGAGCTAACTCACATTAATTGCGTTGCGCTCACTGCCC
GCTTTCCAGTCGGGAAACCTGTCGTGCCAGCTGCATTAATGAATCGGCCAACGCGCGGGGAGAGGCGGTT
TGCGTATTGGGCGCTCTTCCGCTTCCTCGCTCACTGACTCGCTGCGCTCGGTCGTTCGGCTGCGGCGAGC
GGTATCAGCTCACTCAAAGGCGGTAATACGGTTATCCACAGAATCAGGGGATAACGCAGGAAAGAACATG
TGAGCAAAAGGCCAGCAAAAGGCCAGGAACCGTAAAAAGGCCGCGTTGCTGGCGTTTTTCCATAGGCTCC
GCCCCCCTGACGAGCATCACAAAAATCGACGCTCAAGTCAGAGGTGGCGAAACCCGACAGGACTATAAAG
ATACCAGGCGTTTCCCCCTGGAAGCTCCCTCGTGCGCTCTCCTGTTCCGACCCTGCCGCTTACCGGATAC
CTGTCCGCCTTTCTCCCTTCGGGAAGCGTGGCGCTTTCTCATAGCTCACGCTGTAGGTATCTCAGTTCGG
TGTAGGTCGTTCGCTCCAAGCTGGGCTGTGTGCACGAACCCCCCGTTCAGCCCGACCGCTGCGCCTTATC
CGGTAACTATCGTCTTGAGTCCAACCCGGTAAGACACGACTTATCGCCACTGGCAGCAGCCACTGGTAAC
AGGATTAGCAGAGCGAGGTATGTAGGCGGTGCTACAGAGTTCTTGAAGTGGTGGCCTAACTACGGCTACA
CTAGAAGAACAGTATTTGGTATCTGCGCTCTGCTGAAGCCAGTTACCTTCGGAAAAAGAGTTGGTAGCTC
TTGATCCGGCAAACAAACCACCGCTGGTAGCGGTGGTTTTTTTGTTTGCAAGCAGCAGATTACGCGCAGA
AAAAAAGGATCTCAAGAAGATCCTTTGATCTTTTCTACGGGGTCTGACGCTCAGTGGAACGAAAACTCAC
GTTAAGGGATTTTGGTCATGAGATTATCAAAAAGGATCTTCACCTAGATCCTTTTAAATTAAAAATGAAG
TTTTAAATCAATCTAAAGTATATATGAGTAAACTTGGTCTGACAGTTACCAATGCTTAATCAGTGAGGCA
CCTATCTCAGCGATCTGTCTATTTCGTTCATCCATAGTTGCCTGACTCCCCGTCGTGTAGATAACTACGA
TACGGGAGGGCTTACCATCTGGCCCCAGTGCTGCAATGATACCGCGAGACCCACGCTCACCGGCTCCAGA
TTTATCAGCAATAAACCAGCCAGCCGGAAGGGCCGAGCGCAGAAGTGGTCCTGCAACTTTATCCGCCTCC
ATCCAGTCTATTAATTGTTGCCGGGAAGCTAGAGTAAGTAGTTCGCCAGTTAATAGTTTGCGCAACGTTG
TTGCCATTGCTACAGGCATCGTGGTGTCACGCTCGTCGTTTGGTATGGCTTCATTCAGCTCCGGTTCCCA
ACGATCAAGGCGAGTTACATGATCCCCCATGTTGTGCAAAAAAGCGGTTAGCTCCTTCGGTCCTCCGATC
GTTGTCAGAAGTAAGTTGGCCGCAGTGTTATCACTCATGGTTATGGCAGCACTGCATAATTCTCTTACTG
TCATGCCATCCGTAAGATGCTTTTCTGTGACTGGTGAGTACTCAACCAAGTCATTCTGAGAATAGTGTAT
GCGGCGACCGAGTTGCTCTTGCCCGGCGTCAATACGGGATAATACCGCGCCACATAGCAGAACTTTAAAA
GTGCTCATCATTGGAAAACGTTCTTCGGGGCGAAAACTCTCAAGGATCTTACCGCTGTTGAGATCCAGTT
CGATGTAACCCACTCGTGCACCCAACTGATCTTCAGCATCTTTTACTTTCACCAGCGTTTCTGGGTGAGC
AAAAACAGGAAGGCAAAATGCCGCAAAAAAGGGAATAAGGGCGACACGGAAATGTTGAATACTCATACTC
TTCCTTTTTCAATATTATTGAAGCATTTATCAGGGTTATTGTCTCATGAGCGGATACATATTTGAATGTA
TTTAGAAAAATAAACAAATAGGGGTTCCGCGCACATTTCCCCGAAAAGTGCCACCTGACGTCGACGGATC
GGGAGATCTCCACGCGTCCGTACACGCCTAAAGCATATACGTTCTCTATCACTGATAGGGAGTAAACTGG
ATATACGTTCTCTATCACTGATAGGGAGTAAACTGTAGATACGTTCTCTATCACTGATAGGGAGTAAACT
GGTCATACGTTCTCTATCACTGATAGGGAGTAAACTCCTTATACGTTCTCTATCACTGATAGGGAGTAAA
GTCTGCATACGTTCTCTATCACTGATAGGGAGTAAACTCTTCATACGTTCTCTATCACTGATAGGGAGTA
AACTCGAGTATGTCGAGGTGGCGTGTACGGTGGGAGGCCTATATAAGCAGAGCTCGTTTAGTGAACCGTC
AGATCGCGAGCTCTCTGGCTAACTAGAGAACCCACTGCTTACTGGCTTATCGAAATTAATACGACTCACT
ATAGGGAGACCCAAGCTGTTCGAAGCGGAATTCGAGCTCGCCCGGGGAACCTCTAGAGTCAGCTTCCTGC
ATGACTAGTTGGCTGTGGCTGGTGCTGCTGCTGCTGTGCCTGGCCGGCAACGTGCAGGCCGCTAGTATCA
TCCCCGTGGAGGAGGAGAACCCCGACTTCTGGAACAGAGAGGCCGCCGAGGCCCTGGGCGCCGCCAAGAA
GCTGCAGCCCGCCCAGACCGCCGCCAAGAACCTGATCATCTTCCTGGGCGACGGCATGGGCGTGAGCACC
GTGACCGCCGCCAGAATCCTGAAGGGCCAGAAGAAGGACAAGCTGGGCCCCGAGATCCCCCTGGCCATGG
ACAGATTCCCCTACGTGGCCCTGAGCAAGACCTACAACGTGGACAAGCACGTGCCCGACAGCGGCGCCAC
CGCCACCGCCTACCTGTGCGGCGTGAAGGGCAACTTCCAGACCATCGGCCTGAGCGCCGCCGCCAGATTC
AACCAGTGCAACACCACCAGAGGCAACGAGGTGATCAGCGTGATGAACAGAGCCAAGAAGGCCGGCAAGA
GCGTGGGCGTGGTGACCACCACCAGAGTGCAGCACGCCAGCCCCGCCGGCACCTACGCCCACACCGTGAA
CAGAAACTGGTACAGCGACGCCGACGTGCCCGCCAGCGCCAGACAGGAGGGCTGCCAGGACATCGCCACC
CAGCTGATCAGCAACATGGACATCGACGTGATCCTGGGCGGCGGCAGAAAGTACATGTTCAGAATGGGCA
CCCCCGACCCCGAGTACCCCGACGACTACAGCCAGGGCGGCACCAGACTGGACGGCAAGAACCTGGTGCA
GGAGTGGCTGGCCAAGAGACAGGGCGCCAGATACGTGTGGAACAGAACCGAGCTGATGCAGGCCAGCCTG
GACCCCAGCGTGACCCACCTGATGGGCCTGTTCGAGCCCGGCGACATGAAGTACGAGATCCACAGAGACA
GCACCCTGGACCCCAGCCTGATGGAGATGACCGAGGCCGCCCTGAGACTGCTGAGCAGAAACCCCAGAGG
CTTCTTCCTGTTCGTGGAGGGCGGCAGAATCGACCACGGCCACCACGAGAGCAGAGCCTACAGAGCCCTG
ACCGAGACCATCATGTTCGACGACGCCATCGAGAGAGCCGGCCAGCTGACCAGCGAGGAGGACACCCTGA
GCCTGGTGACCGCCGACCACAGCCACGTGTTCAGCTTCGGCGGCTACCCCCTGAGAGGCAGCAGCATCTT
CGGCCTGGCCCCCGGCAAGGCCAGAGACAGAAAGGCCTACACCGTGCTGCTGTACGGCAACGGCCCCGGC
TACGTGCTGAAGGACGGCGCCAGACCCGACGTGACCGAGAGCGAGAGCGGCAGCCCCGAGTACAGACAGC
AGAGCGCCGTGCCCCTGGACGAGGAGACCCACGCCGGCGAGGACGTGGCCGTGTTCGCCAGAGGCCCCCA
GGCCCACCTGGTGCACGGCGTGCAGGAGCAGACCTTCATCGCCCACGTGATGGCCTTCGCCGCCTGCCTG
GAGCCCTACACCGCCTGCGACCTGGCCCCCCCCGCCGGCACCACCGACGCCGCCCACCCCGGCTACAGCA
GAGTGGGCGCCGCCGGCAGATTCGAGCAGACCGCTAGCGGATCCACCGGTGTCTAGAAAGCTTTGAGGCC
GGCCTGCAGGGATCAGCCTCGACTGTGCCTTCTAGTTGCCAGCCATCTGTTGTTTGCCCCTCCCCCGTGC
CTTCCTTGACCCTGGAAGGTGCCACTCCCACTGTCCTTTCCTAATAAAATGAGGAAATTGCATCGCATTG
TCTGAGTAGGTGTCATTCTATTCTGGGGGGTGGGGTGGGGCAGGACAGCAAGGGGGAGGATTGGGAAGAC
AATAGCAGGCATGCTGGGGATGCGGTGGGCTCTATGGCTTCTGAGGCGGAAAGAACCAGCTGGGGCTCTA
GGGGGTATCCCC
[124 nt withheld, positions 4703-4826]
C
[91 nt withheld, positions 4828-4918]
A
[49 nt withheld, positions 4920-4968]
CCTTTGACGTTGGAGTCCACGTTCTTT
[37 nt withheld, positions 4996-5032]
ACCCTATCTCGGTCTATTCTTTTGATTTATAAGGGATTTTGCCGATTTCGGCCTATTGGTTAAAAAATGA
GCTGATTTAACAAAAATTTAACGCGAATTAATTCTGTGGAATGTGTGTCAGTTAGGGTGTGGAAAGTCCC
CAGGCTCCCCAGCAGGCAGAAGTATGCAAAGCATGCATCTCAATTAGTCAGCAACCAGGTGTGGAAAGTC
CCCAGGCTCCCCAGCAGGCAGAAGTATGCAAAGCATGCATCTCAATTAGTCAGCAACCATAGTCCCGCCC
CTAACTCCGCCCATCCCGCCCCTAACTCCGCCCAGTTCCGCCCATTCTCCGCCCCATGGCTGACTAATTT
TTTTTATTTATGCAGAGGCCGAGGCCGCCTCTGCCTCTGAGCTATTCCAGAAGTAGTGAGGAGGCTTTTT
TGGAGGCCTAGGCTTTTGCAAAAAGCTCCCGGGAGCTTGTATATCCATTTTCGGATCTGATCAAGAGACA
GGATGAGGATCGTTTCGCATGATTGAACAAGATGGATTGCACGCAGGTTCTCCGGCCGCTTGGGTGGAGA
GGCTATTCGGCTATGACTGGGCACAACAGACAATCGGCTGCTCTGATGCCGCCGTGTTCCGGCTGTCAGC
GCAGGGGCGCCCGGTTCTTTTTGTCAAGACCGACCTGTCCGGTGCCCTGAATGAACTGCAGGACGAGGCA
GCGCGGCTATCGTGGCTGGCCACGACGGGCGTTCCTTGCGCAGCTGTGCTCGACGTTGTCACTGAAGCGG
GAAGGGACTGGCTGCTATTGGGCGAAGTGCCGGGGCAGGATCTCCTGTCATCTCACCTTGCTCCTGCCGA
GAAAGTATCCATCATGGCTGATGCAATGCGGCGGCTGCATACGCTTGATCCGGCTACCTGCCCATTCGAC
CACCAAGCGAAACATCGCATCGAGCGAGCACGTACTCGGATGGAAGCCGGTCTTGTCGATCAGGATGATC
TGGACGAAGAGCATCAGGGGCTCGCGCCAGCCGAACTGTTCGCCAGGCTCAAGGCGCGCATGCCCGACGG
CGAGGATCTCGTCGTGACCCATGGCGATGCCTGCTTGCCGAATATCATGGTGGAAAATGGCCGCTTTTCT
GGATTCATCGACTGTGGCCGGCTGGGTGTGGCGGACCGCTATCAGGACATAGCGTTGGCTACCCGTGATA
TTGCTGAAGAGCTTGGCGGCGAATGGGCTGACCGCTTCCTCGTGCTTTACGGTATCGCCGCTCCCGATTC
GCAGCGCATCGCCTTCTATCGCCTTCTTGACGAGTTCTTCTGAGCGGGACTCTGGGGTTCGAAATGACCG
ACCAAGCGACGCCCAACCTGCCATCACGAGATTTCGATTCCACCGCCGCCTTCTATGAAAGGTTGGGCTT
CGGAATCGTTTTCCGGGACGCCGGCTGGATGATCCTCCAGCGCGGGGATCTCATGCTGGAGTTCTTCGCC
CACCCCAACTTGTTTATTGCAGCTTATAATGG
